>Addgene plasmid #16355 | pWZL Hygro-NMYC TRF2 deltaB deltaM | addgene partial sequence | sequence record 22703 | 16355 with gag-F 5'-ccaacctttaacgtcggatg
TTTACGAGACCTCATCACCCAGGTTAAGATCAAGGTCTTTTCACCTGGCCCGCATGGACACCCAGACCAG
GTCCCCTACATCGTGACCTGGGAAGCCTTGGCTTTTGACCCCCCTCCCTGGGTCAAGCCCTTTGTACACC
CTAAGCCTCCGCCTCCTCTTCCTCCATCCGCCCCGTCTCTCCCCCTTGAACCTCCTCGTTCGACCCCGCC
TCGATCCTCCCTTTATCCAGCCCTCACTCCTTCTCTAGGCGCCGGCCGGATCAGCCACCATGGAACAAAA
GTTGATTTCTGAAGAAGATTTGTTAAGAAAGAGAGGATCCGAGGCACGGCTGGAAGAGGCAGTCAATCGC
TGGGTGCTCAAGTTCTACTTCCACGAGGCGCTGCGGGCCTTTCGGGGTAGCCGGTACGGGGACTTCAGAC
AGATCCGGGACATCATGCAGGCTTTGCTTGTCAGGCCCTTGGGGAAGGAGCACACCGTGTCCCGATTGCT
GCGGGTTATGCAGTGTCTGTCGCGGATTGAAGAAGGGGAAAATTTAGACTGTTCCTTTGATATGGAGGCT
GAGCTCACACCACTGGAATCAGCTATCAATGTGCTGGAGATGATTAAAACGGAATTTACAC
