>Addgene plasmid #16355 | pWZL Hygro-NMYC TRF2 deltaB deltaM | addgene partial sequence | sequence record 22704 | 16355 with pBABE5
ACGCCCCATGGAACAAAGTTGATTTCTGAAGAAGATTTGTTAAGAAAGAGAGGATCCGAGGCACGGCTGG
AAGAGGCAGTCAATCGCTGGGTGCTCAAGTTCTACTTCCACGAGGCGCTGCGGGCCTTTCGGGGTAGCCG
GTACGGGGACTTCAGACAGATCCGGGACATCATGCAGGCTTTGCTTGTCAGGCCCTTGGGGAAGGAGCAC
ACCGTGTCCCGATTGCTGCGGGTTATGCAGTGTCTGTCGCGGATTGAAGAAGGGGAAAATTTAGACTGTT
CCTTTGATATGGAGGCTGAGCTCACACCACTGGAATCAGCTATCAATGTGCTGGAGATGATTAAAACGGA
ATTTACACTGACAGAAGCAGTGGTCGAATCCAGTAGAAAACTGGTCAAGGAAGCTGCTGTCATTATTTGT
ATCAAAAACAAAGAATTTGAAAAGGCTTCAAAAATTTTGAAAAAACATATGTCCAAGGACCCCACAACTC
AGAAGCTGAGAAATGATCTCCTGAATATTATTCGAGAAAAGAACTTGGCCCATCCTGTTATCCAGAACTT
TTCATATGAGACCTTCCAGCAGAAGATGCTGCGTCGACCGNAGACCCNCCTTGGATGACGCCGAGCCCTA
CCTCCTCACGATGGCCAAAAAGGCTTTGAAATCTGAGTCCGCTGCCTCAAGTACAGGGAAGAAGATNAAC
AGCCAGCACCAGGCCTGTGGAAAGCAACCAGAGACCCGCAGGCAGCTACGAATCCTCCACCAC
