>Addgene plasmid #16355 | pWZL Hygro-NMYC TRF2 deltaB deltaM | addgene partial sequence | sequence record 92868 | pCDH-rev 5'-GCATTCCTTTGGCGAGAG-3'
GGCCAGGTTTCCGGGCCCTCACATTGCCAAAAGACGGCAATATGGTGGAAAATAACCGGAATTGGTCGAC
CACTGTGCTGGCGAATTCTCATTCTACAGTCCACTTCTGCTTTTTTGTTATATTGGTTGTACTGTCTTCA
TCTGGTGCCTGAACTTGAAACAGTTCATCCTCTTCCACCCAAGTCTCCTTTTCTTCAACCCCATTAGAGC
TGTTCCACTTGCCTTTGGGTACTTTGGGATTCTTCTCTCCAGGGAGGGGTTGGTTGAGAACGGTGGGCTT
GGATGGTGGCGCTGAAGCGGCCTCCTGGGAGGAGTTGAGGCCTGCGCTGGGCTCAGTACTCTGGCTGTCC
TCCTCCAAGACCAATCTGCTTATTGTCATGCGCTTGTTCTTGGGCTGCAGTTCCGAGCCACCCTCACCGT
CAGCCGGGGCTGAACTTTCGTTTTCATCTTTTCTGGGTCTCTTGTTTTTGAGGGCTGGTGATGCTGGGAG
AGCTTGAGTAGGAAGAACCAGATCCTTCTGGTCCAGTTTTGCAAAGGCTGCCTCAGAATCCTGTGCACCA
GACAGAGTCTTGAAAGCTGCTTTCAGAGTCATCATTCCAATGGTGGTTGGAGGATTCCGTAGCTGCCTTG
CGGGTTCTCTGGGTGGCTTTTCCACAGGCCCTGGTGCTGGCTGTTTATCTTCCTTCCCTGTACTTGAGGC
AGCGGACTCAGATTTCAAAGCCTTTTTGGCCATCGTGAGGAGGTAGGGCTCGGCGTCATCCAGGTGGCTC
TCCAGGAAGCGCAGCATCTTCTGCTGGAAGGTCTCATATGAAAAGTTCTGGATAACAGGATGGGCCAAGT
TCTTTTCTCGAATAATATTCAGGAGATCATTTCTCAGCTTCTGAGTTGTGGGG
