>Addgene plasmid #16355 | pWZL Hygro-NMYC TRF2 deltaB deltaM | addgene partial sequence | sequence record 92870 | hTRF2-F 5'-tgcctcaagtacagggaagg-3'
GGGCCTGTGGAAAAGCCACCCAGAGAACCCGCAAGGCAGCTACGGAATCCTCCAACCACCATTGGAATGA
TGACTCTGAAAGCAGCTTTCAAGACTCTGTCTGGTGCACAGGATTCTGAGGCAGCCTTTGCAAAACTGGA
CCAGAAGGATCTGGTTCTTCCTACTCAAGCTCTCCCAGCATCACCAGCCCTCAAAAACAAGAGACCCAGA
AAAGATGAAAACGAAAGTTCAGCCCCGGCTGACGGTGAGGGTGGCTCGGAACTGCAGCCCAAGAACAAGC
GCATGACAATAAGCAGATTGGTCTTGGAGGAGGACAGCCAGAGTACTGAGCCCAGCGCAGGCCTCAACTC
CTCCCAGGAGGCCGCTTCAGCGCCACCATCCAAGCCCACCGTTCTCAACCAACCCCTCCCTGGAGAGAAG
AATCCCAAAGTACCCAAAGGCAAGTGGAACAGCTCTAATGGGGTTGAAGAAAAGGAGACTTGGGTGGAAG
AGGATGAACTGTTTCAAGTTCAGGCACCAGATGAAGACAGTACAACCAATATAACAAAAAAGCAGAAGTG
GACTGTAGAATGAGAATTCGCCAGCACAGTGGTCGACCAATTCCGGTTATTTTCCACCATATTGCCGTCT
TTTGGCAATGTGAGGGCCCGGAAACCTGGCCCTGTCTTCTTGACGAGCATTCCTAGGGGTCTTTCCCCTC
TCGCCAAAGGAATGCAAGGTCTGTTGAATGTCGTGAAGGAAGCAGTTCCTCTGGAAGCTTCTTGAAGACA
AACAACGTCTGTAGCGACCCTTTGCAGGCAGCGGAACCCCCCACCTGGCGACAGGTGCCTCTGCGGCCAA
AAGCCACGTGTATAAGATACACCTGCAAAGGCGGCACAACCCCAGTGCCACGTTGTGAGTTGGATAGTTG
TGGAAAGAGTCAA
