[The description below was written by a language model from this plasmid's Addgene catalogue record.]
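Description:
pWZL Hygro-NMYC TRF2 deltaB deltaM is a retroviral mammalian expression plasmid built on the pWZL Hygro NMYC backbone (about 5.9 kb without insert). It is maintained in bacteria as a high-copy plasmid under ampicillin selection, and it confers hygromycin resistance for selecting transduced mammalian cells. pWZL vectors are generally Moloney murine leukaemia virus-derived constructs in which the viral LTR drives the insert. However, the record lists no promoter, packaging signal or origin of replication, and no feature table is provided, so these details cannot be confirmed here.

The payload is a roughly 1.2 kb fragment of human TERF2, which encodes TRF2 (TTAGGG repeat binding factor 2), a component of the telomere-protective complex. It was cloned between BamHI and EcoRI sites, both of which are retained, and sits in frame with an N-terminal Myc epitope tag supplied by the backbone. The encoded protein lacks both the N-terminal basic domain (residues 1–44) and the C-terminal Myb DNA-binding domain (residues 454–500). A TRF2 protein missing these two domains is widely used as a dominant-negative allele: it keeps the dimerisation region but cannot bind telomeric DNA, so it interferes with endogenous TRF2 and uncaps telomeres. The depositor notes an apparent single-residue deletion (A434) relative to one reference protein sequence, which is also absent from other TRF2 reference sequences.

The associated publication compares telomere damage signalling pathways in human and mouse cells. This fits use of the construct for stable retroviral delivery of the Myc-tagged mutant to induce telomere dysfunction and study the resulting DNA damage response.
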