Addgene plasmid #16355: pWZL Hygro-NMYC TRF2 deltaB deltaM
Depositing lab: Titia de Lange. Depositing organization: Rockefeller University. Publication: Different telomere damage signaling pathways in human and mouse cells. Smogorzewska A, de Lange T. EMBO J. 2002 Aug 15. 21(16):4338-48. 10.1093/emboj/cdf433 PubMed 12169636.
Backbone
  Vector backbone: pWZL Hygro NMYC
  Backbone size w/o insert (bp): 5900
  Vector type: Mammalian Expression, Retroviral
  Selectable markers: Hygromycin
Growth in bacteria
  Bacterial resistance: Ampicillin, 100 μg/mL
  Growth temperature: 37°C
  Growth strain: DH5alpha
  Copy number: High Copy
Gene/Insert
  Gene/Insert name: hTRF2 (alt names: human TTAGGG repeat binding factor 2; 2435)
  Species: H. sapiens (human)
  Insert size (bp): 1227
  Mutation: Deleted Basic Domain (aa1-44) and Myb Domain (aa454-500)
  Entrez Gene: TERF2 (a.k.a. TRBF2, TRF2)
  Tag / fusion protein: Myc (N terminal on backbone)
  Cloning method: Restriction Enzyme; 5′ cloning site BamHI (not destroyed); 3′ cloning site EcoRI (not destroyed)
  Sequencing primers: 5′ CCTTTGTACACCCTAAGCCT; 3′ AATGCTCGTCAAGAAGAC
Terms and licenses: Academic/Nonprofit Terms; Industry Terms: Not Available to Industry
Depositor comments: Please note that the best GenBank reference sequences for the TRF2 insert in the plasmid appear to be NM_005652.3 (nucleotide) and NP_005643.1 (protein). When compared to NP_005643.1, there is an apparent deletion of A434; however, other reference sequences for TRF2 are also lacking this amino acid.
How to cite: pWZL Hygro-NMYC TRF2 deltaB deltaM was a gift from Titia de Lange (Addgene plasmid # 16355 ; http://n2t.net/addgene:16355 ; RRID:Addgene_16355)
